>Addgene plasmid #199050 | pGL1_43 | addgene full sequence | sequence record 397987 | Addgene NGS Result
AGCATGAAGAGCACCCCAGGATACATAGATTACCACAACTCCGAGCCCTTCCACCTAGCGTGCTAACCAC
GCACGCTATTGTTGTATAGGCTAGGTGGAGGCTCAGTGATGATAAGTCTGCGATGGTGGATGCATGTGTC
ATGGTCATAGCTGTTTCCTGTGTGAAATTGTTATCCGCTCAGAGGGCACAATCCTATTCCGCGCTATCCG
ACAATCTCCAAGACATTAGGTGGAGTTCAGTTCGGCGTATGGCATATGTCGCTGGAAAGAACATGTGAGC
AAAAGGCCAGCAAAAGGCCAGGAACCGTAAAAAGGCCGCGTTGCTGGCGTTTTTCCATAGGCTCCGCCCC
CCTGACGAGCATCACAAAAATCGACGCTCAAGTCAGAGGTGGCGAAACCCGACAGGACTATAAAGATACC
AGGCGTTTCCCCCTGGAAGCTCCCTCGTGCGCTCTCCTGTTCCGACCCTGCCGCTTACCGGATACCTGTC
CGCCTTTCTCCCTTCGGGAAGCGTGGCGCTTTCTCATAGCTCACGCTGTAGGTATCTCAGTTCGGTGTAG
GTCGTTCGCTCCAAGCTGGGCTGTGTGCACGAACCCCCCGTTCAGCCCGACCGCTGCGCCTTATCCGGTA
ACTATCGTCTTGAGTCCAACCCGGTAAGACACGACTTATCGCCACTGGCAGCAGCCACTGGTAACAGGAT
TAGCAGAGCGAGGTATGTAGGCGGTGCTACAGAGTTCTTGAAGTGGTGGCCTAACTACGGCTACACTAGA
AGAACAGTATTTGGTATCTGCGCTCTGCTGAAGCCAGTTACCTTCGGAAAAAGAGTTGGTAGCTCTTGAT
CCGGCAAACAAACCACCGCTGGTAGCGGTGGTTTTTTTGTTTGCAAGCAGCAGATTACGCGCAGAAAAAA
AGGATCTCAAGAAGATCCTTTGATCTTTTCTACGGGGTCTGACGCTCTATTCAACAAAGCCGCCGTCCCG
TCAAGTCAGCGTAAATGGGTAGGGGGCTTCAAATCGTCCGCTCTGCCAGTGTTACAACCAATTAACAAAT
TCTGATTAGAAAAACTCATCGAGCATCAAATGAAACTGCAATTTATTCATATCAGGATTATCAATACCAT
ATTTTTGAAAAAGCCGTTTCTGTAATGAAGGAGAAAACTCACCGAGGCAGTTCCATAGGATGGCAAGATC
CTGGTATCGGTCTGCGATTCCGACTCGTCCAACATCAATACAACCTATTAATTTCCCCTCGTCAAAAATA
AGGTTATCAAGTGAGAAATCACCATGAGTGACGACTGAATCCGGTGAGAATGGCAAAAGCTTATGCATTT
CTTTCCAGACTTGTTCAACAGGCCAGCCATTACGCTCGTCATCAAAATCACTCGCATCAACCAAACCGTT
ATTCATTCGTGATTGCGCCTGAGCGAGACGAAATACGCGATCGCTGTTAAAAGGACAATTACAAACAGGA
ATCGAATGCAACCGGCGCAGGAACACTGCCAGCGCATCAACAATATTTTCACCTGAATCAGGATATTCTT
CTAATACCTGGAATGCTGTTTTCCCGGGGATCGCAGTGGTGAGTAACCATGCATCATCAGGAGTACGGAT
AAAATGCTTGATGGTCGGAAGAGGCATAAATTCCGTCAGCCAGTTTAGTCTGACCATCTCATCTGTAACA
TCATTGGCAACGCTACCTTTGCCATGTTTCAGAAACAACTCTGGCGCATCGGGCTTCCCATACAATCGAT
AGATTGTCGCACCTGATTGCCCGACATTATCGCGAGCCCATTTATACCCATATAAATCAGCATCCATGTT
GGAATTTAATCGCGGCCTCGAGCAAGACGTTTCCCGTTGAATATGGCTCATAACACCCCTTGTATTACTG
TTTATGTAAGCAGACAGTTTTATTGTTCATGATGATATATTTTTATCTTGTGCAATGTAACATCAGAGAT
TTTGAGACACAACGTGGCTTTCCCCCGCCGCTCTAGAACTAGTGGATCCAAATAAAACGAAAGGCTCAGT
CGAAAGACTGGGCCTTTCGTTTTATCTGTTGTTTGTCGCATTATACGAGACGTCCAGGTTGGGATACCTG
AAACAAAACCCATCGTACGGCCAAGGAAGTCTCCAATAACTGTGATCCACCACAAGCGCCAGGGTTTTCC
CAGTCACGACGTTGTAAAACGACGGCCAGTCATGCATAATCCGCACGCATCTGGAATAAGGAAGTGCCAT
TCCGCCTGACCTTAGCGTGCGAACAGCACGCTATTGTTGTATCATTACTCGCATCCATTCTCAGGCTGTC
TCGTCTCGTCTCCGAGCTCTTCAATGAGTCAGGGTCACGCGTAGGACGCGTCGAGTAGGGTTCCGTTTGT
TCAAAGGTCACGTTCCGCAGCCACACGCCGTGTGAAGCTGGGGAGGATCAACAGGACCCAGAAATGGCAC
GAGCCCGGGATTGGCCTCCCGGGCTCGCCGCCCCCGAACCGGCGCAGCATGCCGAGTGAGGACGTTTGCT
CTGTGACGAGCGTACGAGAGAACAGCGCGTCGACACCACCGCGCCCCGCCGGACCGAAGTGCCACTGCGG
CACCCCGATCGTCCACATCCCCGGGAAGCGCCCCAAAATCTACTGCTCGGACGCCTGCCGAAAGCGCGCA
AAGCGTCTCATTGCGGACCAGTCACGCAGCGTAGCAAGCACGACTACAGCGGGTAATCCGGACGCGGGCT
TTAGTAGTAAGGGAAAATCTCCGTCCACTGCAGGTCAGAGCGCTGTAACTGGAACGGGTTCTACCCCAAA
CGAGGGTGCCGCGACAGCCGGGCGGGAGGACCCGCGCGACGAGCGGTTCGCCCGGCGGGACCGGCACCAG
ACGGTGTCGCTGAACGAGGCGTTCAAGGGCTGCGGGACCCGGCTCACTGCCGGGACGGCCGAGCTGATGT
GGAAGCCGGGCGAGGCGACGTGGGGCAACACGTGCCGCTGCAACAACGTCCACACCTGCCCGTGGTGCAT
GAGCCGCATCCTGGCCGTACGGGGCTCGAACGTGCAGCTCGCCGCCGACGGCCTCGCGGACGCCGGGTAC
GGGCTGCACCTTGGCACGAACACGTTGCGCCACTTCGAGCGCATGGCGTTCGGCACCGTCCGCAAGGGAA
TGCGGCACGGCCTGGTCGCGGTCTTGCACGACGGCTGGAAGGGCGCGTACGGCTCGTCCGGCCGCCGCTG
GCGCACGATGCGCGACGACTTCGGGATCATCGGCTACGAGCGGGCCTTCGAGGACACCTTCGGCTGGGGC
TCCGGCTGGCACCTGCACTGGCACACGCTCTGGGTCACCCGCGAGGTGCTCGGCCCGGACGCCCAGGCCG
CGTTCCGCGACGCACTCGCCGGAGCCTGGGCCGCCGGGGTCGAATCCGCGGGCGGCTACACCGTCAGCGA
GACGTGCGACCGGCCCGGTTGCTCCTGTGAGGGCAAGGGCCACGGCACCGACGTGCGCCCACTCAACGGC
GCGGACGCCGCTGACGGCGATGCGGGCAAGCAGGCCCGCTACCTCTACAAGGACGGCGACAAGACCAAGG
GCGGCGTCGCCAAGATCGGCCTGGAGCTGGCCGGACAGAACTTCAAGGCCGGTCGCGGCGACGACCGCAT
GGGACCGCTCGACCTGGGCGACGCGGCGGCCGCCGAGCTGCAGCGGCTTCGTCGGCCCGGCCCGTTCGTC
GAGAAGTACCGCGAGCGCGAGTTCGGCGTCTTCCAGGTCCGCAAGCACTACCGGTCGCAGAACCTGAACC
GGCTGATCAAGGAACTCGGCATCCAGCAGGACGTCCGCACCGAGGAGGAGATCACCGACGACACCGAGGG
CCTGGTCGCCATCGCGGTCATCCCGGCCTACATCTGGTACCGATACATCGCCCGCGTCGCCGGACGTCGC
CTCGACCTCATCAAGGTCGCCGAGACGTACGGCCTACCGGGCGTCCGGCGGCTCGTCGAGTCCTGGGGCC
TGGTGTGGGGCAAGGACGTCCTGGACCCGCCCGCCCCGGAAGCGCCGGCCGCGCCGGGCGACCTTGACGC
TGACCAGATGAGGTTCGAGGTCATGTCCGAGGAGGAAGCTGCTTTCCGCGAGGCGCGCCGGAAGGCCAAC
GAGGCCCGCACGGAGGAGCTGGCCGCTTCGCTCGACCGAGTGCGTCAGCCGAAGAAGGAGGCGATCCGCC
CGACGATCAGCCTTCGGAAGCGCCTGAAGCCGAAGCCGGTCACCGTCGACGTCAAGACTCCCCCGCCCGG
CGCCGCGTCGCCCGTGTGCCGCCGCTGCAAGGGCAAGCTCGCCCCGGTACTCCAGCCCTGGGGCCAGCAC
CCCGGAGACTGCCTCCGCGTCGACACAGCGGTCGCGTAGGGCCGCTGAGGGACCGCCATCAGACCGCCAC
CCCGGACATCCGGGTGGCGGTCTGATGGCGGTCCCGGCGCGAAAGCCGAGGGTCTGCCTGCCGTGAGGTG
GCCGGCGGACCTGGGTTACTGCTGGAATCCCGCGCCCAGTCCGAGCGTCCGCCGGCGCTTTTCACCTGGC
TCCGGGTGCTCGTCGATGAGCACCAGGCCGTCGACGACGACGCGTCCGCCTGCCTGCTTTTGGCCGGCGG
GCCGGGCCGCGGTTGTCCGCCGGGTCGGACCGGTCCCTTGGTCGACCGATGCCTCGGCCACGACGATGCT
GGGCCCGAAGCGGTACGCGACCCGTGCCGGGCCGCAGCGGATCGCGGCAGCAGGAGCTCCCCGCCCGCCA
CGGCTGGCTGGATGGTCGCCTCACGCGCCCGCAGGGGTGACGGCGTGGGTGCGGCGGTCAGCCCCGTGAT
CGGGCGTCAGACGGCCGCTGAGGGACCGCGACCACCCCTCCCTTCCCGCCTGCCGTCTTTCACCGCCCGG
CCGGTCCGCAGACGCCGTACGGCCAGGCCACGGAGGATTACGGGCAGATGGCGCCCACCCGGCACCCGGG
CTGGGGCACCCTGGACAGCACGAAGGTCCGCCCCACTCACCGGGGCGGGCCTTCGCGTTGAGCTAGAGTT
CGCT
Features (pLannotate 1.2.2; 6 found; start..end, strand, type, name):
    332..920     -  rep_origin     ori: high-copy-number ColE1/pMB1/pBR322/pUC origin of replication
   1056..1871    -  CDS            KanR: aminoglycoside phosphotransferase; aph(3')-Ia; confers resistance to kanamycin in bacteria or G418 (Geneticin®) in eukaryotes
   1987..2009    +  misc_feature   MCS (fragment): pBluescript multiple cloning site
   2009..2055    +  terminator     rrnB T1 terminator: transcription terminator T1 from the E. coli rrnB gene
   2157..2200    -  CDS            lacZα (fragment): LacZα fragment of β-galactosidase; lacZ fragment
   2937..4379    +  CDS            pSG5 Rep: replication initiator protein from the Streptomyces ghanaensis plasmid pSG5; rep
