[The description below was written by a language model from this plasmid's Addgene catalogue record and pLannotate feature annotations shown in this document.]
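Description:
pGL1_43 is a 5,044 nt synthetic-biology "Level 1" plasmid built on the pGLDV_5 backbone, serving as a modular part that carries a barcoded origin of replication. It is maintained in E. coli at high copy through a ColE1/pMB1/pUC-type origin and is selected with kanamycin via an aph(3')-Ia aminoglycoside phosphotransferase gene (KanR). Other backbone elements annotated in the sequence are a short pBluescript-type multiple cloning site fragment, an rrnB T1 transcription terminator and a small remnant of lacZα. These are probably leftovers of the cloning site region, although the cloning method is recorded as unknown.

The insert is the pSG5 origin of replication together with "NGS barcode 20". The feature table identifies the pSG5 Rep coding sequence, which encodes the replication initiator protein of the Streptomyces ghanaensis plasmid pSG5. The surrounding unannotated sequence presumably holds the remaining origin elements and the barcode, but neither is marked as a feature, so their exact positions are not given by the record. The barcode is a short unique sequence that allows this particular origin to be identified and counted by next-generation sequencing.

According to the record, the plasmid belongs to a framework for high-throughput identification of functional origins of replication in non-model bacteria. The "Level 1" designation suggests a hierarchical assembly scheme in which such origin parts are combined with other modules into higher-level plasmids, though the record does not describe the assembly details. Barcoding would let many candidate origins be tracked together by sequencing to see which ones support replication in a given host.
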