Addgene plasmid #199050: pGL1_43
Purpose: Level 1 plasmid, barcoded ORI
Depositing lab: Charlie Gilbert & Nili Ostrov & Cultivarium Tools. Depositing organization: Cultivarium, Convergent Research. Publication: A scalable framework for high-throughput identification of functional origins of replication in non-model bacteria. Gilbert C, Brumwell SL, Crits-Christoph A, Kang SC, Martin-Moldes Z, Alsharif W, Esmurria A, Nguyen M-A, Lee HH, Ostrov N. bioRxiv 2023.05.19.541510 10.1101/2023.05.19.541510.
Backbone
  Vector backbone: pGLDV_5
  Vector type: Synthetic Biology
Growth in bacteria
  Bacterial resistance: Kanamycin, 50 μg/mL
  Growth temperature: 37°C
  Growth strain: E. coli Zymo 10B
  Copy number: High Copy
Gene/Insert
  Gene/Insert name: pSG5 ORI plus NGS barcode 20
  Species: Synthetic
  Cloning method: Unknown
Terms and licenses: Academic/Nonprofit Terms; Industry Terms: Not Available to Industry
How to cite: pGL1_43 was a gift from Charlie Gilbert & Nili Ostrov & Cultivarium Tools (Addgene plasmid # 199050 ; http://n2t.net/addgene:199050 ; RRID:Addgene_199050)
